>Addgene plasmid #157797 | pMTTH+H1.4ΔCTD | addgene full sequence | sequence record 307841 | Addgene NGS Result
GATAATGTTTTTTGCGCCGACATCATAACGGTTCTGGCAAATATTCTGAAATGAGCTGTTGACAATTAAT
CATCGGCTCGTATAATGTGTGGAATTGTGAGCGGATAACAATTTCACACAGGAAACAGCCAGTCCGTTTA
GGTGTTTTCACGAGCACTTCACCAACAAGGACCATAGATTATGAAAACTGAAGAAGGTAAACTGGTAATC
TGGATTAACGGCGATAAAGGCTATAACGGTCTCGCTGAAGTCGGTAAGAAATTCGAGAAAGATACCGGAA
TTAAAGTCACCGTTGAGCATCCGGATAAACTGGAAGAGAAATTCCCACAGGTTGCGGCAACTGGCGATGG
CCCTGACATTATCTTCTGGGCACACGACCGCTTTGGTGGCTACGCTCAATCTGGCCTGTTGGCTGAAATC
ACCCCGGACAAAGCGTTCCAGGACAAGCTGTATCCGTTTACCTGGGATGCCGTACGTTACAACGGCAAGC
TGATTGCTTACCCGATCGCTGTTGAAGCGTTATCGCTGATTTATAACAAAGATCTGCTGCCGAACCCGCC
AAAAACCTGGGAAGAGATCCCGGCGCTGGATAAAGAACTGAAAGCGAAAGGTAAGAGCGCGCTGATGTTC
AACCTGCAAGAACCGTACTTCACCTGGCCGCTGATTGCTGCTGACGGGGGTTATGCGTTCAAGTATGAAA
ACGGCAAGTACGACATTAAAGACGTGGGCGTGGATAACGCTGGCGCGAAAGCGGGTCTGACCTTCCTGGT
TGACCTGATTAAAAACAAACACATGAATGCAGACACCGATTACTCCATCGCAGAAGCTGCCTTTAATAAA
GGCGAAACAGCGATGACCATCAACGGCCCGTGGGCATGGTCCAACATCGACACCAGCAAAGTGAATTATG
GTGTAACGGTACTGCCGACCTTCAAGGGTCAACCATCCAAACCGTTCGTTGGCGTGCTGAGCGCAGGTAT
TAACGCCGCCAGTCCGAACAAAGAGCTGGCAAAAGAGTTCCTCGAAAACTATCTGCTGACTGATGAAGGT
CTGGAAGCGGTTAATAAAGACAAACCGCTGGGTGCCGTAGCGCTGAAGTCTTACGAGGAAGAGTTGGCGA
AAGATCCACGTATTGCCGCCACCATGGAAAACGCCCAGAAAGGTGAAATCATGCCGAACATCCCGCAGAT
GTCCGCTTTCTGGTATGCCGTGCGTACTGCGGTGATCAACGCCGCCAGCGGTCGTCAGACTGTCGATGAA
GCCCTGAAAGACGCGCAGACTAATTCGAGCTCGAACAACAACAACAATAACAATAACAACAACCTCGGGA
TCGAGGGAAGGATTTCAGAATTTGAAAACCTGTATTTTCAGGGCCATATGGGAGGCAGTGGTGGATCATC
AGAAACTGCACCTGCAGCGCCTGCTGCTCCGGCACCTGCCGAGAAAACTCCCGTGAAGAAGAAGGCTAGA
AAGTCTGCAGGTGCGGCCAAGCGCAAAGCGTCTGGGCCCCCGGTGTCCGAGCTCATTACTAAAGCTGTTG
CCGCCTCCAAGGAGCGCAGCGGCGTATCTTTGGCCGCTCTCAAGAAAGCGCTGGCAGCCGCTGGCTATGA
CGTGGAGAAGAACAACAGCCGCATCAAGCTGGGTCTCAAGAGCCTGGTGAGCAAGGGCACCCTGGTGCAG
ACCAAGGGCACCGGCGCGTCGGGTTCCTTCAAACTCAACAAGAAGGCGGCCGGCTCGAGCGGATCCGAAA
ACCTGTATTTTCAGGGCCATCATCATCATCATCACTGAAAGCTTGGCACTGGCCGTCGTTTTACAACGTC
GTGACTGGGAAAACCCTGGCGTTACCCAACTTAATCGCCTTGCAGCACATCCCCCTTTCGCCAGCTGGCG
TAATAGCGAAGAGGCCCGCACCGATCGCCCTTCCCAACAGTTGCGCAGCCTGAATGGCGAATGGCAGCTT
GGCTGTTTTGGCGGATGAGATAAGATTTTCAGCCTGATACAGATTAAATCAGAACGCAGAAGCGGTCTGA
TAAAACAGAATTTGCCTGGCGGCAGTAGCGCGGTGGTCCCACCTGACCCCATGCCGAACTCAGAAGTGAA
ACGCCGTAGCGCCGATGGTAGTGTGGGGTCTCCCCATGCGAGAGTAGGGAACTGCCAGGCATCAAATAAA
ACGAAAGGCTCAGTCGAAAGACTGGGCCTTTCGTTTTATCTGTTGTTTGTCGGTGAACGCTCTCCTGAGT
AGGACAAATCCGCCGGGAGCGGATTTGAACGTTGCGAAGCAACGGCCCGGAGGGTGGCGGGCAGGACGCC
CGCCATAAACTGCCAGGCATCAAATTAAGCAGAAGGCCATCCTGACGGATGGCCTTTTTGCGTTTCTACA
AACTCTTTTGTTTATTTTTCTAAATACATTCAAATATGTATCCGCTCATGAGACAATAACCCTGATAAAT
GCTTCAATAATATTGAAAAAGGAAGAGTATGAGTATTCAACATTTCCGTGTCGCCCTTATTCCCTTTTTT
GCGGCATTTTGCCTTCCTGTTTTTGCTCACCCAGAAACGCTGGTGAAAGTAAAAGATGCTGAAGATCAGT
TGGGTGCACGAGTGGGTTACATCGAACTGGATCTCAACAGCGGTAAGATCCTTGAGAGTTTTCGCCCCGA
AGAACGTTTCCCAATGATGAGCACTTTTAAAGTTCTGCTATGTGGCGCGGTATTATCCCGTGTTGACGCC
GGGCAAGAGCAACTCGGTCGCCGCATACACTATTCTCAGAATGACTTGGTTGAGTACTCACCAGTCACAG
AAAAGCATCTTACGGATGGCATGACAGTAAGAGAATTATGCAGTGCTGCCATAACCATGAGTGATAACAC
TGCGGCCAACTTACTTCTGACAACGATCGGAGGACCGAAGGAGCTAACCGCTTTTTTGCACAACATGGGG
GATCATGTAACTCGCCTTGATCGTTGGGAACCGGAGCTGAATGAAGCCATACCAAACGACGAGCGTGACA
CCACGATGCCTGTAGCAATGGCAACAACGTTGCGCAAACTATTAACTGGCGAACTACTTACTCTAGCTTC
CCGGCAACAATTAATAGACTGGATGGAGGCGGATAAAGTTGCAGGACCACTTCTGCGCTCGGCCCTTCCG
GCTGGCTGGTTTATTGCTGATAAATCTGGAGCCGGTGAGCGTGGGTCTCGCGGTATCATTGCAGCACTGG
GGCCAGATGGTAAGCCCTCCCGTATCGTAGTTATCTACACGACGGGGAGTCAGGCAACTATGGATGAACG
AAATAGACAGATCGCTGAGATAGGTGCCTCACTGATTAAGCATTGGTAACTGTCAGACCAAGTTTACTCA
TATATACTTTAGATTGATT
[38 nt withheld, positions 3380-3417]
A
[37 nt withheld, positions 3419-3455]
ATTTTGTTAAAATTCGCGTTAAATTTTTGTTAAATCAGCTCATTTTTTAACCAATAGGCCGAAATCGGCA
AAATCCCTTATAAATCAAAAGAATAGCCCGAGATAGGGT
[37 nt withheld, positions 3565-3601]
AAAGAACGTGGACTCCAACGTCAAAGG
[141 nt withheld, positions 3629-3769]
G
[125 nt withheld, positions 3771-3895]
AAAGGATCTAGGTGAAGATCCTTTTTGATAATCTCATGACCAAAATCCCTTAACGTGAGTTTTCGTTCCA
CTGAGCGTCAGACCCCGTAGAAAAGATCAAAGGATCTTCTTGAGATCCTTTTTTTCTGCGCGTAATCTGC
TGCTTGCAAACAAAAAAACCACCGCTACCAGCGGTGGTTTGTTTGCCGGATCAAGAGCTACCAACTCTTT
TTCCGAAGGTAACTGGCTTCAGCAGAGCGCAGATACCAAATACTGTCCTTCTAGTGTAGCCGTAGTTAGG
CCACCACTTCAAGAACTCTGTAGCACCGCCTACATACCTCGCTCTGCTAATCCTGTTACCAGTGGCTGCT
GCCAGTGGCGATAAGTCGTGTCTTACCGGGTTGGACTCAAGACGATAGTTACCGGATAAGGCGCAGCGGT
CGGGCTGAACGGGGGGTTCGTGCACACAGCCCAGCTTGGAGCGAACGACCTACACCGAACTGAGATACCT
ACAGCGTGAGCTATGAGAAAGCGCCACGCTTCCCGAAGGGAGAAAGGCGGACAGGTATCCGGTAAGCGGC
AGGGTCGGAACAGGAGAGCGCACGAGGGAGCTTCCAGGGGGAAACGCCTGGTATCTTTATAGTCCTGTCG
GGTTTCGCCACCTCTGACTTGAGCGTCGATTTTTGTGATGCTCGTCAGGGGGGCGGAGCCTATGGAAAAA
CGCCAGCAACGCGGCCTTTTTACGGTTCCTGGCCTTTTGCTGGCCTTTTGCTCACATGTTCTTTCCTGCG
TTATCCCCTGATTCTGTGGATAACCGTATTACCGCCTTTGAGTGAGCTGATACCGCTCGCCGCAGCCGAA
CGACCGAGCGCAGCGAGTCAGTGAGCGAGGAAGCGGAAGAGCGCCTGATGCGGTATTTTCTCCTTACGCA
TCTGTGCGGTATTTCACACCGCATGTGGTGCACTCTCAGTACACCGCATGTGGTGCACTCTCAGTACAAT
CTGCTCTGATGCCGCATAGTTAAGCCAGTATACACTCCGCTATCGCTACGTGACTGGGTCATGGCTGCGC
CCCGACACCCGCCAACACCCGCTGACGCGCCCTGACGGGCTTGTCTGCTCCCGGCATCCGCTTACAGACA
AGCTGTGACCGTCTCCGGGAGCTGCATGTGTCAGAGGTTTTCACCGTCATCACCGAAACGCGCGAGGCAG
CTGCGGTAAAGCTCATCAGCGTGGTCGTGCAGCGATTCACAGATGTCTGCCTGTTCATCCGCGTCCAGCT
CGTTGAGTTTCTCCAGAAGCGTTAATGTCTGGCTTCTGATAAAGCGGGCCATGTTAAGGGCGGTTTTTTC
CTGTTTGGTCACTGATGCCTCCGTGTAAGGGGGATTTCTGTTCATGGGGGTAATGATACCGATGAAACGA
GAGAGGATGCTCACGATACGGGTTACTGATGATGAACATGCCCGGTTACTGGAACGTTGTGAGGGTAAAC
AACTGGCGGTATGGATGCGGCGGGACCAGAGAAAAATCACTCAGGGTCAATGCCAGCGCTTCGTTAATAC
AGATGTAGGTGTTCCACAGGGTAGCCAGCAGCATCCTGCGATGCAGATCCGGAACATAATGGTGCAGGGC
GCTGACTTCCGCGTTTCCAGACTTTACGAAACACGGAAACCGAAGACCATTCATGTTGTTGCTCAGGTCG
CAGACGTTTTGCAGCAGCAGTCGCTTCACGTTCGCTCGCGTATCGGTGATTCATTCTGCTAACCAGTAAG
GCAACCCCGCCAGCCTAGCCGGGTCCTCAACGACAGGAGCACGATCATGCGCACCCGTGGCCAGGACCCA
ACGCTGCCCGAAATTCCGACACCATCGAATGGTGCAAAACCTTTCGCGGTATGGCATGATAGCGCCCGGA
AGAGAGTCAATTCAGGGTGGTGAATGTGAAACCAGTAACGTTATACGATGTCGCAGAGTATGCCGGTGTC
TCTTATCAGACCGTTTCCCGCGTGGTGAACCAGGCCAGCCACGTTTCTGCGAAAACGCGGGAAAAAGTGG
AAGCGGCGATGGCGGAGCTGAATTACATTCCCAACCGCGTGGCACAACAACTGGCGGGCAAACAGTCGTT
GCTGATTGGCGTTGCCACCTCCAGTCTGGCCCTGCACGCGCCGTCGCAAATTGTCGCGGCGATTAAATCT
CGCGCCGATCAACTGGGTGCCAGCGTGGTGGTGTCGATGGTAGAACGAAGCGGCGTCGAAGCCTGTAAAG
CGGCGGTGCACAATCTTCTCGCGCAACGCGTCAGTGGGCTGATCATTAACTATCCGCTGGATGACCAGGA
TGCCATTGCTGTGGAAGCTGCCTGCACTAATGTTCCGGCGTTATTTCTTGATGTCTCTGACCAGACACCC
ATCAACAGTATTATTTTCTCCCATGAAGACGGTACGCGACTGGGCGTGGAGCATCTGGTCGCATTGGGTC
ACCAGCAAATCGCGCTGTTAGCGGGCCCATTAAGTTCTGTCTCGGCGCGTCTGCGTCTGGCTGGCTGGCA
TAAATATCTCACTCGCAATCAAATTCAGCCGATAGCGGAACGGGAAGGCGACTGGAGTGCCATGTCCGGT
TTTCAACAAACCATGCAAATGCTGAATGAGGGCATCGTTCCCACTGCGATGCTGGTTGCCAACGATCAGA
TGGCGCTGGGCGCAATGCGCGCCATTACCGAGTCCGGGCTGCGCGTTGGTGCGGATATCTCGGTAGTGGG
ATACGACGATACCGAAGACAGCTCATGTTATATCCCGCCGTTAACCACCATCAAACAGGATTTTCGCCTG
CTGGGGCAAACCAGCGTGGACCGCTTGCTGCAACTCTCTCAGGGCCAGGCGGTGAAGGGCAATCAGCTGT
TGCCCGTCTCACTGGTGAAAAGAAAAACCACCCTGGCGCCCAATACGCAAACCGCCTCTCCCCGCGCGTT
GGCCGATTCATTAATGCAGCTGGCACGACAGGTTTCCCGACTGGAAAGCGGGCAGTGAGCGCAACGCAAT
TAATGTAAGTTAGCTCACTCATTAGGCACAATTCTCATGTTTGACAGCTTATCATCGACTGCACGGTGCA
CCAATGCTTCTGGCGTCAGGCAGCCATCGGAAGCTGTGGTATGGCTGTGCAGGTCGTAAATCACTGCATA
ATTCGTGTCGCTCAAGGCGCACTCCCGTTCTG
Features (pLannotate 1.2.2; 23 found; start..end, strand, type, name):
     59..87      +  promoter       tac promoter: strong E. coli promoter; hybrid between the trp and lac UV5 promoters
     95..111     +  protein_bind   lac operator: The lac repressor binds to the lac operator to inhibit transcription in E. coli. This inhibition can be relieved by adding lactose or isopropyl-β-D-thiogalactopyranoside (IPTG). lac repressor encoded by lacI
    181..1281    +  CDS            MBP: maltose binding protein from E. coli; malE (mutated); This version of the gene does not encode a signal sequence, so MBP will remain in the cytosol.
   1354..1374    +  CDS            TEV site: tobacco etch virus (TEV) protease recognition and cleavage site
   1435..1731    +  CDS            H1-4 (fragment): H14_HUMAN - Also known as H1F4 From Homo sapiens (Human).
   1747..1767    +  CDS            TEV site: tobacco etch virus (TEV) protease recognition and cleavage site
   1768..1784    +  CDS            capTEV™ (fragment): composite tag for in vivo biotinylation, TEV protease cleavage, and 6xHis tagging
   1797..1951    +  CDS            lacZα (fragment): LacZα fragment of β-galactosidase; lacZ fragment
   2044..2159    +  ncRNA          5S rRNA: Accession: RF00001 - 5S ribosomal RNA
   2163..2249    +  terminator     rrnB T1 terminator: Escherichia coli rrnB; transcription terminator T1 from the E. coli rrnB gene
   2341..2368    +  terminator     rrnB T2 terminator: transcription terminator T2 from the E. coli rrnB gene
   2387..2478    +  promoter       AmpR promoter: bla
   2479..3339    +  CDS            AmpR: β-lactamase; bla; confers resistance to ampicillin, carbenicillin, and related antibiotics
   3381..3894    -  rep_origin     M13 ori (sequence partly withheld): M13 bacteriophage origin of replication; arrow indicates direction of (+) strand synthesis
   4005..4593    +  rep_origin     ori: high-copy-number ColE1/pMB1/pBR322/pUC origin of replication
   4779..4848    -  misc_feature   bom (fragment): basis of mobility region from pBR322
   4846..4944    -  misc_feature   bom (fragment): basis of mobility region from pBR322
   5046..5237    -  CDS            rop: Rop protein, which maintains plasmids at low copy number; rop
   5254..5634    +  CDS            YPB1_ECOLX: Protein predicted: Swiss-Prot protein existence level 4. From Escherichia coli.
   5733..5810    +  promoter       lacIq promoter: lacI (mutant); In the lacIq allele, a single base change in the promoter boosts expression of the lacI gene about 10-fold.
   5811..6893    +  CDS            lacI: lac repressor; lacI; The lac repressor binds to the lac operator to inhibit transcription in E. coli. This inhibition can be relieved by adding lactose or isopropyl-β-D-thiogalactopyranoside (IPTG).
   6906..6927    +  protein_bind   CAP binding site: CAP binding activates transcription in the presence of cAMP. E. coli catabolite activator protein
   6946..6963    +  promoter       tet promoter (fragment): E. coli promoter for tetracycline efflux protein gene
