[The description below was written by a language model from this plasmid's Addgene catalogue record and pLannotate feature annotations shown in this document.]
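Description:
pMTTH+H1.4ΔCTD is a bacterial expression plasmid built on a modified pMal backbone (termed MTTH) for producing a truncated form of human linker histone H1.4 that lacks its C-terminal tail. The 7,077 nt plasmid replicates through a ColE1/pMB1-type origin. The adjacent rop gene and bom region are consistent with the low copy number listed in the catalogue. Selection is by ampicillin resistance (β-lactamase), and an M13 phage origin is also present.

Expression is driven by the hybrid trp/lac tac promoter followed by a lac operator. The plasmid carries its own lacI gene under the up-mutated lacIq promoter, so transcription stays repressed until it is induced with IPTG. The open reading frame begins with a signal-sequence-less maltose binding protein, which remains in the cytosol and serves as a solubility and affinity handle. This is followed by a TEV protease site, the H1.4ΔCTD insert (372 bp, cloned between NdeI and BamHI), a second TEV site and a C-terminal His6 tag. The His6 tag is not annotated as a feature of its own; it probably corresponds to the short capTEV-like fragment detected immediately after the second TEV site. The arrangement suggests the name MTTH stands for MBP-TEV-TEV-His, and it allows both tags to be removed by TEV cleavage after tandem affinity purification. A residual lacZα fragment and the rrnB T1/T2 terminators lie downstream.

The construct is intended for recombinant production of the H1.4 truncation in E. coli. The associated publication concerns phase separation of chromatin, which suggests the protein was used to test the contribution of the H1 C-terminal domain in reconstituted chromatin.
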