Addgene plasmid #157797: pMTTH+H1.4ΔCTD
Purpose: Expression of human linker histone H1.4 without c-terminal tail
Depositing lab: Michael Rosen. Depositing organization: University of Texas Southwestern Medical Center. Publication: Organization of Chromatin by Intrinsic and Regulated Phase Separation. Gibson BA, Doolittle LK, Schneider MWG, Jensen LE, Gamarra N, Henry L, Gerlich DW, Redding S, Rosen MK. Cell. 2019 Oct 3;179(2):470-484.e21. doi: 10.1016/j.cell.2019.08.037. Epub 2019 Sep 19. PubMed 31543265.
Backbone
  Vector backbone: modified pMal (MTTH)
  Vector type: Bacterial Expression
Growth in bacteria
  Bacterial resistance: Ampicillin, 100 μg/mL
  Growth temperature: 37°C
  Growth strain: DH5alpha
  Copy number: Low Copy
Gene/Insert
  Gene/Insert name: H1.4ΔCTD
  Species: H. sapiens (human)
  Insert size (bp): 372
  Entrez Gene: H1-4 (a.k.a. H1.4, H1E, H1F4, H1s-4, HIST1H1E, RMNS, dJ221C16.5)
  Promoter: pTAC
  Tag / fusion protein: MBP (N terminal on insert); His6 (C terminal on backbone)
  Cloning method: Restriction Enzyme; 5′ cloning site NdeI (not destroyed); 3′ cloning site BamHI (not destroyed)
  Sequencing primers: 5′ GGTCGTCAGACTGTCGATGAAGCC; 3′ TGTCCTACTCAGGAGAGCGTTCAC
Terms and licenses: Academic/Nonprofit Terms; Industry Terms: Not Available to Industry
How to cite: pMTTH+H1.4ΔCTD was a gift from Michael Rosen (Addgene plasmid # 157797 ; http://n2t.net/addgene:157797 ; RRID:Addgene_157797)
