>Addgene plasmid #157797 | pMTTH+H1.4ΔCTD | depositor partial sequence | sequence record 304613 | insert sequence including restrictions sites
CATATGGGAGGCAGTGGTGGATCATCAGAAACTGCACCTGCAGCGCCTGCTGCTCCGGCACCTGCCGAGA
AAACTCCCGTGAAGAAGAAGGCTAGAAAGTCTGCAGGTGCGGCCAAGCGCAAAGCGTCTGGGCCCCCGGT
GTCCGAGCTCATTACTAAAGCTGTTGCCGCCTCCAAGGAGCGCAGCGGCGTATCTTTGGCCGCTCTCAAG
AAAGCGCTGGCAGCCGCTGGCTATGACGTGGAGAAGAACAACAGCCGCATCAAGCTGGGTCTCAAGAGCC
TGGTGAGCAAGGGCACCCTGGTGCAGACCAAGGGCACCGGCGCGTCGGGTTCCTTCAAACTCAACAAGAA
GGCGGCCGGCTCGAGCGGATCC
